>Addgene plasmid #107652 | Pmo_ODF2 | addgene full sequence | sequence record 209318 | Addgene NGS Result
GTAAAACGACGGCCAGTCTTAAGCAAAAAACCCCTCAAGACCCGTTTAGAGGCCCCAAGGGGTTATGCTA
GGAAGTAATACGACTCACTATAGGGAGACCGGCAGATCTGATATCATCGATGAATTCGAGCTCCACCGCG
GTGGCGGCCGCTCTAGAACTAGTGGATCCACCGGTTCCATGGCTAGCGGCATTACCATCCCGTCAATTGC
TCTAGCTGCTTCTCCTTCTCGGCAAGCAGAGATGACAAATCTTGGATTGTGTCTTCTGCCTTCTGAGCCC
TCTGTTTCTGCGCCCGAGCGGCCTTCTTCAATGCATCCCTATCGTCCCCGGTTCGGTCTTTGCTGTTTTT
CAAAATGTCCATCAGATGTTCTTTGTCCAAACGTTCTTTTGCCAATTCACTTTCAAGGGTACGGATTTGA
ACGGACATGCGGTTAATGTCACCGGACTTTTGCTTCAACTGCTGCTGCAAGTGCCCCTTGACATTCTCCA
GGGACTCGTGGGTCGACGCAAAGTTGATGGTCTCGTCATTTTTCCTGGCCAATTGTCTGCGCAGATCGTC
AATCGTAACATCTCGCTCGTTCATGGCCCTCTGTAACTCGTCATTCAAATTCTCTAACTCTGCCCGTCTC
TGCTGTAAGAAGGAATTGTCCTGGGCCAAAGACTCGCGCGCCACGATCTCCCGCTGCTGGAAACACTTCA
GCAAATTTCTCAGCTCATTGTTCACTGCCTTGAACTCGAACATCCGGGATTCTGTATCGTGGAAGAATCC
ATTAATGCGATCGATATCTCTCCCGCTGATCTTGTGCCCTTCCCGAAGGATGTTCTTCAAATTATCGAAC
ACGTGCTGCATTTGACGCTGACACCGACCCGCCGATAATTCGGTCTCGATCAACGCTTGAACCAGTGTCT
CTGACTCATCAAACTTTGGATCATTGTGGCCGCGATCAAGGCCATGCCTCAGAATGTCATTCTCCTTCTC
CACCAAATCAATCTCTTGTTTTAATTCATCAATTGTGTCCTCATGAGCCTTTAGAGCCTCATTACTTCTC
CGTAATTCATCCCGCTGCTTTTCTTTCTCCAGCTGATATCTCAAGTCTCCAACTTCATTCATCAGCTCAT
TAATCTTTGATTCATAACGTTCTTGTTGACCTATGTCGGCCTCATCTTCAGTCCAAAATGGACCCAATGT
GGACTTGGATCCTTTCGGGTAGAATTGGCCGGGCCCGGTACCCAATTCGCCCTATAGTGAGTCGTATTAC
TTCCACATAACCCCTTGGGGCCTCTAAACGGGTCTTGAGGGGTTTTTTGAGGATCCCCTATAGTGAGTCG
TATTACATGGTCATAGCTGTTTCCTGGCAGCTCTGGCCCGTGTCTCAAAATCTCTGATGTTACATTGCAC
AAGATAAAAATATATCATCATGAACAATAAAACTGTCTGCTTACATAAACAGTAATACAAGGGGTGTTAT
GAGCCATATTCAACGGGAAACGTCGAGGCCGCGATTAAATTCCAACATGGATGCTGATTTATATGGGTAT
AAATGGGCTCGCGATAATGTCGGGCAATCAGGTGCGACAATCTATCGCTTGTATGGGAAGCCCGATGCGC
CAGAGTTGTTTCTGAAACATGGCAAAGGTAGCGTTGCCAATGATGTTACAGATGAGATGGTCAGACTAAA
CTGGCTGACGGAATTTATGCCTCTTCCGACCATCAAGCATTTTATCCGTACTCCTGATGATGCATGGTTA
CTCACCACTGCGATCCCCGGAAAAACAGCATTCCAGGTATTAGAAGAATATCCTGATTCAGGTGAAAATA
TTGTTGATGCGCTGGCAGTGTTCCTGCGCCGGTTGCATTCGATTCCTGTTTGTAATTGTCCTTTTAACAG
CGATCGCGTATTTCGTCTCGCTCAGGCGCAATCACGAATGAATAACGGTTTGGTTGATGCGAGTGATTTT
GATGACGAGCGTAATGGCTGGCCTGTTGAACAAGTCTGGAAAGAAATGCATAAACTTTTGCCATTCTCAC
CGGATTCAGTCGTCACTCATGGTGATTTCTCACTTGATAACCTTATTTTTGACGAGGGGAAATTAATAGG
TTGTATTGATGTTGGACGAGTCGGAATCGCAGACCGATACCAGGATCTTGCCATCCTATGGAACTGCCTC
GGTGAGTTTTCTCCTTCATTACAGAAACGGCTTTTTCAAAAATATGGTATTGATAATCCTGATATGAATA
AATTGCAGTTTCATTTGATGCTCGATGAGTTTTTCTAATCAGAATTGGTTAATTGGTTGTAACACTGGCA
GAGCATTACGCTGACTTGACGGGACGGCGCAAGCTCATGACCAAAATCCCTTAACGTGAGTTACGCGTCG
TTCCACTGAGCGTCAGACCCCGTAGAAAAGATCAAAGGATCTTCTTGAGATCCTTTTTTTCTGCGCGTAA
TCTGCTGCTTGCAAACAAAAAAACCACCGCTACCAGCGGTGGTTTGTTTGCCGGATCAAGAGCTACCAAC
TCTTTTTCCGAAGGTAACTGGCTTCAGCAGAGCGCAGATACCAAATACTGTTCTTCTAGTGTAGCCGTAG
TTAGGCCACCACTTCAAGAACTCTGTAGCACCGCCTACATACCTCGCTCTGCTAATCCTGTTACCAGTGG
CTGCTGCCAGTGGCGATAAGTCGTGTCTTACCGGGTTGGACTCAAGACGATAGTTACCGGATAAGGCGCA
GCGGTCGGGCTGAACGGGGGGTTCGTGCACACAGCCCAGCTTGGAGCGAACGACCTACACCGAACTGAGA
TACCTACAGCGTGAGCTATGAGAAAGCGCCACGCTTCCCGAAGGGAGAAAGGCGGACAGGTATCCGGTAA
GCGGCAGGGTCGGAACAGGAGAGCGCACGAGGGAGCTTCCAGGGGGAAACGCCTGGTATCTTTATAGTCC
TGTCGGGTTTCGCCACCTCTGACTTGAGCGTCGATTTTTGTGATGCTCGTCAGGGGGGCGGAGCCTATGG
AAAAACGCCAGCAACGCGGCCTTTTTACGGTTCCTGGCCTTTTGCTGGCCTTTTGCTCACATGTTCTTTC
CTGCGTTATCCCCTGATTCTGTGGATAACCGTATTACCGCCTTTGAGTGAGCTGATACCGCTCGCCGCAG
CCGAACGACCGAGCGCAGCGAGTCAGTGAGCGAGGAAGCGGAAGAGCGCCCAATACGCAAACCGCCTCTC
CCCGCGCGTTGGCCGATTCATTAATGCAGCTGGCACGACAGGTTTCCCGACTGGAAAGCGGGCAGTGAGC
GCAACGCAATTAATACGCGTACCGCTAGCCAGGAAGAGTTTGTAGAAACGCAAAAAGGCCATCCGTCAGG
ATGGCCTTCTGCTTAGTTTGATGCCTGGCAGTTTATGGCGGGCGTCCTGCCCGCCACCCTCCGGGCCGTT
GCTTCACAACGTTCAAATCCGCTCCCGGCGGATTTGTCCTACTCAGGAGAGCGTTCACCGACAAACAACA
GATAAAACGAAAGGCCCAGTCTTCCGACTGAGCCTTTCGTTTTATTTGATGCCTGGCAGTTCCCTACTCT
CGCGTTAACGCTAGCATGGATGTTTTCCCAGTCACGACGTT
Features (pLannotate 1.2.2; 12 found; start..end, strand, type, name):
     24..71      -  terminator     T7 terminator: transcription terminator for bacteriophage T7 RNA polymerase
     76..94      +  promoter       T7 promoter: promoter for bacteriophage T7 RNA polymerase
    128..174     +  misc_feature   MCS (fragment): pBluescript multiple cloning site
   1241..1259    -  promoter       T7 promoter: promoter for bacteriophage T7 RNA polymerase
   1266..1309    +  terminator     T7 terminator (fragment): transcription terminator for bacteriophage T7 RNA polymerase
   1317..1335    -  promoter       T7 promoter: promoter for bacteriophage T7 RNA polymerase
   1469..2278    +  CDS            KanR: aminoglycoside phosphotransferase; aph(3')-Ia; confers resistance to kanamycin in bacteria or G418 (Geneticin®) in eukaryotes
   2425..3013    +  rep_origin     ori: high-copy-number ColE1/pMB1/pBR322/pUC origin of replication
   3196..3288    +  CDS            lacI (fragment): lac repressor; lacI; The lac repressor binds to the lac operator to inhibit transcription in E. coli. This inhibition can be relieved by adding lactose or isopropyl-β-D-thiogalactopyranoside (IPTG).
   3343..3370    -  terminator     rrnB T2 terminator: transcription terminator T2 from the E. coli rrnB gene
   3502..3545    +  terminator     rrnB T1 terminator: Escherichia coli rrnB; transcription terminator T1 from the E. coli rrnB gene
   3592..17      -  CDS            lacZα (fragment) (across the origin): LacZα fragment of β-galactosidase; lacZ fragment
