[The description below was written by a language model from this plasmid's Addgene catalogue record and pLannotate feature annotations shown in this document.]
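Description:
Pmo_ODF2 is an RNAi plasmid built on the pPR-T4P backbone and carrying a roughly 1 kb fragment of the ODF2 gene from the planarian Phagocata morgani, inserted by ligation-independent cloning. It is maintained in E. coli through a high-copy ColE1/pUC-type origin of replication and selected with kanamycin via an aminoglycoside phosphotransferase (KanR) gene. The sequenced plasmid is about 3.6 kb, consistent with the stated backbone and insert sizes.

The functional core of the vector is a pair of convergent T7 promoters flanking the cloning region: one reads forward into the insert and another reads back from the opposite side, so T7 RNA polymerase transcribes both strands and the complementary transcripts can anneal into double-stranded RNA. T7 terminators sit outside each promoter, oriented to stop the transcript coming from the opposite promoter and limit read-through into the backbone. The insert itself is not annotated in the feature table, but it evidently occupies the unannotated interval between the two promoters, next to a remnant of a pBluescript-type multiple cloning site. A third T7 promoter lies just beyond one terminator, and the backbone also holds rrnB T1 and T2 terminators plus short lacI and lacZα fragments, which appear to be vestiges of parental vectors rather than working elements.

The stated purpose is RNAi studies in planarians, and the associated work concerns classroom activities exploring regeneration and stem cell biology. Constructs with this architecture generally serve as templates for dsRNA production, either by in vitro transcription or in bacteria expressing T7 polymerase, to knock down the target gene. The record does not specify the delivery method or the expected knockdown phenotype.
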