Addgene plasmid #107652: Pmo_ODF2
Purpose: RNAi studies in planarians
Depositing lab: Alejandro Sánchez. Depositing organization: Stowers Institute for Medical Research. Publication: Hands-On Classroom Activities for Exploring Regeneration and Stem Cell Biology with Planarians. Accorsi A, Williams MM, Ross EJ, Robb SMC, Elliott SA, Tu KC, Sanchez Alvarado A. The American Biology Teacher 79(3):208-223. Mar 2017. 10.1525/abt.2017.79.3.208.
Backbone
  Vector backbone: pPR-T4P
  Backbone size w/o insert (bp): 2636
  Vector type: RNAi
Growth in bacteria
  Bacterial resistance: Kanamycin, 50 μg/mL
  Growth temperature: 37°C
  Growth strain: DH5alpha
  Copy number: Unknown
Gene/Insert
  Gene/Insert name: ODF2
  Species: Phagocata morgani
  Insert size (bp): 1003
  Cloning method: Ligation Independent Cloning
Terms and licenses: Academic/Nonprofit Terms; Industry Terms: Not Available to Industry
How to cite: Pmo_ODF2 was a gift from Alejandro Sánchez (Addgene plasmid # 107652 ; http://n2t.net/addgene:107652 ; RRID:Addgene_107652)
