>Addgene plasmid #107652 | Pmo_ODF2 | depositor partial sequence | sequence record 203008 | Insert Sequence
TCAATTGCTCTAGCTGCTTCTCCTTCTCGGCAAGCAGAGATGACAAATCTTGGATTGTGTCTTCTGCCTT
CTGAGCCCTCTGTTTCTGCGCCCGAGCGGCCTTCTTCAATGCATCCCTATCGTCCCCGGTTCGGTCTTTG
CTGTTTTTCAAAATGTCCATCAGATGTTCTTTGTCCAAACGTTCTTTTGCCAATTCACTTTCAAGGGTAC
GGATTTGAACGGACATGCGGTTAATGTCACCGGACTTTTGCTTCAACTGCTGCTGCAAGTGCCCCTTGAC
ATTCTCCAGGGACTCGTGGGTCGACGCAAAGTTGATAGTCTCGTCATTTTTCCTCGCCAATTGTCTGCGC
AGATCGTCAATCGTAACATCTCGCTCGTTCATGGCCCTCTGTAACTCGTCATTCAAATTCTCTAACTCTG
CCCGTCTCTGCTGTAAGAAGGAATTGTCCTGGGCCAAAGACTCGCGCGCCACGATCTCCCGCTGCTGGAA
ACACTTCAGCAAATTTCTCAGCTCATTGTTCACTGCCTTGAACTCGAACATCCGGGATTCTGTATCGTGG
AAGAATCCATTAATGCGATCGATATCTCTCCCGCTGATCTTGTGTCCTTCCCGAAGGATGTTCTTCAAAT
TATCGAACACGTGCTGCATCTGATGCTGACACCGACCCGCAGATAATTCGGTCTCGATCAACGCTTGAAC
CAGTGTCTCTGACTCATCAAACTTTGGATCATTGTGGCCGCGATCAAGGCCGTGCCTCAGAATGTCATTC
TCCTTCTCCACCAAATCAATCTCTTGTTTTAATTCATCAATTGTGTCCTCGTGAGCCTTTAGAGCCTCAT
TACTTCTCCGTAATTCATCCCGCTGCTTTTCTTTCTCCAGCTGATATCTCAAGTCTCCAACTTCATTCAT
CAGCTCATTAATCTTTGATTCATAACGTTCTTGTTGACCTATGTCGGCCTCATCTTCAGTCCAAAATGGA
CCCAATGTGGACTTGGATCCTTT
